>Addgene plasmid #47911 | SP6-hCas9-Ce-mRNA | depositor full sequence | sequence record 68528 | SP6-hCas9-Ce-mRNA sequence 7115 bps
GCACTTTTCGGGGAAATGTGCGCGGAACCCCTATTTGTTTATTTTTCTAAATACATTCAAATATGTATCC
GCTCATGAGACAATAACCCTGATAAATGCTTCAATAATATTGAAAAAGGAAGAGTATGAGTATTCAACAT
TTCCGTGTCGCCCTTATTCCCTTTTTTGCGGCATTTTGCCTTCCTGTTTTTGCTCACCCAGAAACGCTGG
TGAAAGTAAAAGATGCTGAAGATCAGTTGGGTGCACGAGTGGGTTACATCGAACTGGATCTCAACAGCGG
TAAGATCCTTGAGAGTTTTCGCCCCGAAGAACGTTTTCCAATGATGAGCACTTTTAAAGTTCTGCTATGT
GGCGCGGTATTATCCCGTATTGACGCCGGGCAAGAGCAACTCGGTCGCCGCATACACTATTCTCAGAATG
ACTTGGTTGAGTACTCACCAGTCACAGAAAAGCATCTTACGGATGGCATGACAGTAAGAGAATTATGCAG
TGCTGCCATAACCATGAGTGATAACACTGCGGCCAACTTACTTCTGACAACGATCGGAGGACCGAAGGAG
CTAACCGCTTTTTTGCACAACATGGGGGATCATGTAACTCGCCTTGATCGTTGGGAACCGGAGCTGAATG
AAGCCATACCAAACGACGAGCGTGACACCACGATGCCTGTAGCAATGGCAACAACGTTGCGCAAACTATT
AACTGGCGAACTACTTACTCTAGCTTCCCGGCAACAATTAATAGACTGGATGGAGGCGGATAAAGTTGCA
GGACCACTTCTGCGCTCGGCCCTTCCGGCTGGCTGGTTTATTGCTGATAAATCTGGAGCCGGTGAGCGTG
GGTCTCGCGGTATCATTGCAGCACTGGGGCCAGATGGTAAGCCCTCCCGTATCGTAGTTATCTACACGAC
GGGGAGTCAGGCAACTATGGATGAACGAAATAGACAGATCGCTGAGATAGGTGCCTCACTGATTAAGCAT
TGGTAACTGTCAGACCAAGTTTACTCATATATACTTTAGATTGATTTAAAACTTCATTTTTAATTTAAAA
GGATCTAGGTGAAGATCCTTTTTGATAATCTCATGACCAAAATCCCTTAACGTGAGTTTTCGTTCCACTG
AGCGTCAGACCCCGTAGAAAAGATCAAAGGATCTTCTTGAGATCCTTTTTTTCTGCGCGTAATCTGCTGC
TTGCAAACAAAAAAACCACCGCTACCAGCGGTGGTTTGTTTGCCGGATCAAGAGCTACCAACTCTTTTTC
CGAAGGTAACTGGCTTCAGCAGAGCGCAGATACCAAATACTGTCCTTCTAGTGTAGCCGTAGTTAGGCCA
CCACTTCAAGAACTCTGTAGCACCGCCTACATACCTCGCTCTGCTAATCCTGTTACCAGTGGCTGCTGCC
AGTGGCGATAAGTCGTGTCTTACCGGGTTGGACTCAAGACGATAGTTACCGGATAAGGCGCAGCGGTCGG
GCTGAACGGGGGGTTCGTGCACACAGCCCAGCTTGGAGCGAACGACCTACACCGAACTGAGATACCTACA
GCGTGAGCTATGAGAAAGCGCCACGCTTCCCGAAGGGAGAAAGGCGGACAGGTATCCGGTAAGCGGCAGG
GTCGGAACAGGAGAGCGCACGAGGGAGCTTCCAGGGGGAAACGCCTGGTATCTTTATAGTCCTGTCGGGT
TTCGCCACCTCTGACTTGAGCGTCGATTTTTGTGATGCTCGTCAGGGGGGCGGAGCCTATGGAAAAACGC
CAGCAACGCGGCCTTTTTACGGTTCCTGGCCTTTTGCTGGCCTTTTGCTCACATGTTCTTTCCTGCGTTA
TCCCCTGATTCTGTGGATAACCGTATTACCGCCTTTGAGTGAGCTGATACCGCTCGCCGCAGCCGAACGA
CCGAGCGCAGCGAGTCAGTGAGCGAGGAAGCGGAAGAGCGCCCAATACGCAAACCGCCTCTCCCCGCGCG
TTGGCCGATTCATTAATGCAGCTGGCACGACAGGTTTCCCGACTGGAAAGCGGGCAGTGAGCGCAACGCA
ATTAATGTGAGTTAGCTCACTCATTAGGCACCCCAGGCTTTACACTTTATGCTTCCGGCTCGTATGTTGT
GTGGAATTGTGAGCGGATAACAATTTCACACAGGAAACAGCTATGACCATGATTACGCCAAGCTCGAAAT
TAACCCTCACTAAAGGGAACAAAAGCTGGAGCTCCACCGCGGATTTAGGTGACACTATAGAATACACGGA
ATTCTAGATGATCCCCGCGTACCGAGCTCAGAAAAAATGGACAAGAAGTACTCCATTGGGCTCGATATCG
GCACAAACAGCGTCGGCTGGGCCGTCATTACGGACGAGTACAAGGTGCCGAGCAAAAAATTCAAAGTTCT
GGGCAATACCGATCGCCACAGCATAAAGAAGAACCTCATTGGCGCCCTCCTGTTCGACTCCGGGGAGACG
GCCGAAGCCACGCGGCTCAAAAGAACAGCACGGCGCAGATATACCCGCAGAAAGAATCGGATCTGCTACC
TGCAGGAGATCTTTAGTAATGAGATGGCTAAGGTGGATGACTCTTTCTTCCATAGGCTGGAGGAGTCCTT
TTTGGTGGAGGAGGATAAAAAGCACGAGCGCCACCCAATCTTTGGCAATATCGTGGACGAGGTGGCGTAC
CATGAAAAGTACCCAACCATATATCATCTGAGGAAGAAGCTTGTAGACAGTACTGATAAGGCTGACTTGC
GGTTGATCTATCTCGCGCTGGCGCATATGATCAAATTTCGGGGACACTTCCTCATCGAGGGGGACCTGAA
CCCAGACAACAGCGATGTCGACAAACTCTTTATCCAACTGGTTCAGACTTACAATCAGCTTTTCGAAGAG
AACCCGATCAACGCATCCGGAGTTGACGCCAAAGCAATCCTGAGCGCTAGGCTGTCCAAATCCCGGCGGC
TCGAAAACCTCATCGCACAGCTCCCTGGGGAGAAGAAGAACGGCCTGTTTGGTAATCTTATCGCCCTGTC
ACTCGGGCTGACCCCCAACTTTAAATCTAACTTCGACCTGGCCGAAGATGCCAAGCTTCAACTGAGCAAA
GACACCTACGATGATGATCTCGACAATCTGCTGGCCCAGATCGGCGACCAGTACGCAGACCTTTTTTTGG
CGGCAAAGAACCTGTCAGACGCCATTCTGCTGAGTGATATTCTGCGAGTGAACACGGAGATCACCAAAGC
TCCGCTGAGCGCTAGTATGATCAAGCGCTATGATGAGCACCACCAAGACTTGACTTTGCTGAAGGCCCTT
GTCAGACAGCAACTGCCTGAGAAGTACAAGGAAATTTTCTTCGATCAGTCTAAAAATGGCTACGCCGGAT
ACATTGACGGCGGAGCAAGCCAGGAGGAATTTTACAAATTTATTAAGCCCATCTTGGAAAAAATGGACGG
CACCGAGGAGCTGCTGGTAAAGCTTAACAGAGAAGATCTGTTGCGCAAACAGCGCACTTTCGACAATGGA
AGCATCCCCCACCAGATTCACCTGGGCGAACTGCACGCTATCCTCAGGCGGCAAGAGGATTTCTACCCCT
TTTTGAAAGATAACAGGGAAAAGATTGAGAAAATCCTCACATTTCGGATACCCTACTATGTAGGCCCCCT
CGCCCGGGGAAATTCCAGATTCGCGTGGATGACTCGCAAATCAGAAGAGACCATCACTCCCTGGAACTTC
GAGGAAGTCGTGGATAAGGGGGCCTCTGCCCAGTCCTTCATCGAAAGGATGACTAACTTTGATAAAAATC
TGCCTAACGAAAAGGTGCTTCCTAAACACTCTCTGCTGTACGAGTACTTCACAGTTTATAACGAGCTCAC
CAAGGTCAAATACGTCACAGAAGGGATGAGAAAGCCAGCATTCCTGTCTGGAGAGCAGAAGAAAGCTATC
GTGGACCTCCTCTTCAAGACGAACCGGAAAGTTACCGTGAAACAGCTCAAAGAAGACTATTTCAAAAAGA
TTGAATGTTTCGACTCTGTTGAAATCAGCGGAGTGGAGGATCGCTTCAACGCATCCCTGGGAACGTATCA
CGATCTCCTGAAAATCATTAAAGACAAGGACTTCCTGGACAATGAGGAGAACGAGGACATTCTTGAGGAC
ATTGTCCTCACCCTTACGTTGTTTGAAGATAGGGAGATGATTGAAGAACGCTTGAAAACTTACGCTCATC
TCTTCGACGACAAAGTCATGAAACAGCTCAAGAGGCGCCGATATACAGGATGGGGGCGGCTGTCAAGAAA
ACTGATCAATGGGATCCGAGACAAGCAGAGTGGAAAGACAATCCTGGATTTTCTTAAGTCCGATGGATTT
GCCAACCGGAACTTCATGCAGTTGATCCATGATGACTCTCTCACCTTTAAGGAGGACATCCAGAAAGCAC
AAGTTTCTGGCCAGGGGGACAGTCTTCACGAGCACATCGCTAATCTTGCAGGTAGCCCAGCTATCAAAAA
GGGAATACTGCAGACCGTTAAGGTCGTGGATGAACTCGTCAAAGTAATGGGAAGGCATAAGCCCGAGAAT
ATCGTTATCGAGATGGCCCGAGAGAACCAAACTACCCAGAAGGGACAGAAGAACAGTAGGGAAAGGATGA
AGAGGATTGAAGAGGGTATAAAAGAACTGGGGTCCCAAATCCTTAAGGAACACCCAGTTGAAAACACCCA
GCTTCAGAATGAGAAGCTCTACCTGTACTACCTGCAGAACGGCAGGGACATGTACGTGGATCAGGAACTG
GACATCAATCGGCTCTCCGACTACGACGTGGATCATATCGTGCCCCAGTCTTTTCTCAAAGATGATTCTA
TTGATAATAAAGTGTTGACAAGATCCGATAAAAATAGAGGGAAGAGTGATAACGTCCCCTCAGAAGAAGT
TGTCAAGAAAATGAAAAATTATTGGCGGCAGCTGCTGAACGCCAAACTGATCACACAACGGAAGTTCGAT
AATCTGACTAAGGCTGAACGAGGTGGCCTGTCTGAGTTGGATAAAGCCGGCTTCATCAAAAGGCAGCTTG
TTGAGACACGCCAGATCACCAAGCACGTGGCCCAAATTCTCGATTCACGCATGAACACCAAGTACGATGA
AAATGACAAACTGATTCGAGAGGTGAAAGTTATTACTCTGAAGTCTAAGCTGGTCTCAGATTTCAGAAAG
GACTTTCAGTTTTATAAGGTGAGAGAGATCAACAATTACCACCATGCGCATGATGCCTACCTGAATGCAG
TGGTAGGCACTGCACTTATCAAAAAATATCCCAAGCTTGAATCTGAATTTGTTTACGGAGACTATAAAGT
GTACGATGTTAGGAAAATGATCGCAAAGTCTGAGCAGGAAATAGGCAAGGCCACCGCTAAGTACTTCTTT
TACAGCAATATTATGAATTTTTTCAAGACCGAGATTACACTGGCCAATGGAGAGATTCGGAAGCGACCAC
TTATCGAAACAAACGGAGAAACAGGAGAAATCGTGTGGGACAAGGGTAGGGATTTCGCGACAGTCCGGAA
GGTCCTGTCCATGCCGCAGGTGAACATCGTTAAAAAGACCGAAGTACAGACCGGAGGCTTCTCCAAGGAA
AGTATCCTCCCGAAAAGGAACAGCGACAAGCTGATCGCACGCAAAAAAGATTGGGACCCCAAGAAATACG
GCGGATTCGATTCTCCTACAGTCGCTTACAGTGTACTGGTTGTGGCCAAAGTGGAGAAAGGGAAGTCTAA
AAAACTCAAAAGCGTCAAGGAACTGCTGGGCATCACAATCATGGAGCGATCAAGCTTCGAAAAAAACCCC
ATCGACTTTCTCGAGGCGAAAGGATATAAAGAGGTCAAAAAAGACCTCATCATTAAGCTTCCCAAGTACT
CTCTCTTTGAGCTTGAAAACGGCCGGAAACGAATGCTCGCTAGTGCGGGCGAGCTGCAGAAAGGTAACGA
GCTGGCACTGCCCTCTAAATACGTTAATTTCTTGTATCTGGCCAGCCACTATGAAAAGCTCAAAGGGTCT
CCCGAAGATAATGAGCAGAAGCAGCTGTTCGTGGAACAACACAAACACTACCTTGATGAGATCATCGAGC
AAATAAGCGAATTCTCCAAAAGAGTGATCCTCGCCGACGCTAACCTCGATAAGGTGCTTTCTGCTTACAA
TAAGCACAGGGATAAGCCCATCAGGGAGCAGGCAGAAAACATTATCCACTTGTTTACTCTGACCAACTTG
GGCGCGCCTGCAGCCTTCAAGTACTTCGACACCACCATAGACAGAAAGCGGTACACCTCTACAAAGGAGG
TCCTGGACGCCACACTGATTCATCAGTCAATTACGGGGCTCTATGAAACAAGAATCGACCTCTCTCAGCT
CGGTGGAGACAGCAGGGCTGACCCCAAGAAGAAGAGGAAGGTGTGAGCCTGAGCTCACGTCGACCGGGGC
CCTGAGATCTGCTGCAGGGTACCCAATTCGCCCTATAGTGAGTCGTATTACAATTCACTGGCCGTCGTTT
TACAACGTCGTGACTGGGAAAACCCTGGCGTTACCCAACTTAATCGCCTTGCAGCACATCCCCCTTTCGC
CAGCTGGCGTAATAGCGAAGAGGCCCGCACCGATCGCCCTTCCCAACAGTTGCGCAGCCTGAATGGCGAA
TGGAAATTGTAAGCGTTAATATTTTGTTAAAATTCGCGTTAAATTTTTGTTAAATCAGCTCATTTTTTAA
CCAATAGGCCGAAATCGGCAAAATCCCTTATAAATCAAAAGAATAGACCGAGATAGGGT
[37 nt withheld, positions 6780-6816]
AAAGAACGTGGACTCCAACGTCAAAGG
[49 nt withheld, positions 6844-6892]
T
[91 nt withheld, positions 6894-6984]
G
[124 nt withheld, positions 6986-7109]
CAGGTG
Features (pLannotate 1.2.2; 13 found; start..end, strand, type, name):
     21..125     +  promoter       AmpR promoter: bla
    126..986     +  CDS            AmpR: β-lactamase; bla; confers resistance to ampicillin, carbenicillin, and related antibiotics
   1157..1745    +  rep_origin     ori: high-copy-number ColE1/pMB1/pBR322/pUC origin of replication
   1928..2020    +  CDS            lacI (fragment): lac repressor; lacI; The lac repressor binds to the lac operator to inhibit transcription in E. coli. This inhibition can be relieved by adding lactose or isopropyl-β-D-thiogalactopyranoside (IPTG).
   2033..2054    +  protein_bind   CAP binding site: CAP binding activates transcription in the presence of cAMP. E. coli catabolite activator protein
   2069..2099    +  promoter       lac promoter: promoter for the E. coli lac operon
   2107..2123    +  protein_bind   lac operator: The lac repressor binds to the lac operator to inhibit transcription in E. coli. This inhibition can be relieved by adding lactose or isopropyl-β-D-thiogalactopyranoside (IPTG). lac repressor encoded by lacI
   2168..2186    +  promoter       T3 promoter: promoter for bacteriophage T3 RNA polymerase
   2213..2231    +  promoter       SP6 promoter: promoter for bacteriophage SP6 RNA polymerase
   2277..6380    +  CDS            cas9: CAS9_STRP1 - Also known as csn1 From Streptococcus pyogenes serotype M1.
   6472..6490    -  promoter       T7 promoter: promoter for bacteriophage T7 RNA polymerase
   6493..6650    +  CDS            lacZα (fragment): LacZα fragment of β-galactosidase; lacZ fragment
   6681..7109    -  rep_origin     f1 ori (sequence partly withheld): f1 bacteriophage origin of replication; arrow indicates direction of (+) strand synthesis
