[The description below was written by a language model from this plasmid's Addgene catalogue record and pLannotate feature annotations shown in this document.]
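Description:
SP6-hCas9-Ce-mRNA is a 7.1 kb Bluescript-based plasmid that serves as a template for in vitro transcription of a Cas9 messenger RNA intended for injection into Caenorhabditis elegans. It is not an in vivo expression vector for the worm: the RNA is made in the test tube and then delivered. The backbone carries the standard phagemid parts, namely a high-copy ColE1/pUC-type origin for propagation in E. coli, a β-lactamase gene with its own promoter for ampicillin selection, an f1 origin for single-stranded DNA production, and remnants of the lac region (a lacI fragment, CAP site, lac promoter and operator, and an interrupted lacZα) that flank the former multiple cloning site.

The insert was placed between the T3 and T7 promoters of the polylinker, which also serve as sequencing primer sites. It begins with an SP6 promoter immediately downstream of the T3 promoter, in the same orientation as the coding sequence. This drives a human-codon-optimised Streptococcus pyogenes Cas9 open reading frame of about 4.1 kb, derived from a previously deposited hCas9 plasmid. The record describes C. elegans 5' and 3' untranslated regions surrounding the coding sequence, with the 3' UTR chosen for suitability in germline expression. These UTRs are not annotated in the feature table, and their gene of origin is not stated; they presumably occupy the short unannotated stretches between the SP6 promoter and Cas9 and between Cas9 and the T7 promoter. Transcription with SP6 RNA polymerase yields Cas9 mRNA for CRISPR-Cas editing by RNA injection, an approach the associated publication describes as transgene-free.
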