Addgene plasmid #47911: SP6-hCas9-Ce-mRNA
Purpose: In vitro transcription of a mRNA encoding humanized Cas9 nuclease, with 3' UTRs suitable for germline expression in C. elegans, for doing CRISPR-Cas by RNA injection. Uses SP6 RNA polymerase.
Depositing lab: Paul Sternberg. Publication: Transgene-Free Genome Editing in Caenorhabditis elegans Using CRISPR-Cas. Chiu H, Schwartz HT, Antoshechkin I, Sternberg PW. Genetics. 2013 Aug 26. 10.1534/genetics.113.155879 PubMed 23979577.
Backbone
  Vector backbone: Bluescript
  Backbone manufacturer: Stratagene
  Backbone size w/o insert (bp): 3000
  Total vector size (bp): 7115
  Vector type: CRISPR
Growth in bacteria
  Bacterial resistance: Ampicillin, 100 μg/mL
  Growth temperature: 37°C
  Growth strain: DH5alpha
  Copy number: High Copy
Gene/Insert
  Gene/Insert name: hCas9 with C. elegans 5' and 3' UTRs
  Species: H. sapiens (human), C. elegans (nematode)
  Promoter: SP6
  Cloning method: Restriction Enzyme; 5′ cloning site EcoRV (destroyed during cloning); 3′ cloning site KpnI (not destroyed)
  Sequencing primers: 5′ T3; 3′ T7
Resource information
  A portion of this plasmid was derived from a plasmid made by: Contains an insert modified from Addgene plasmid #41815 hCas9
Terms and licenses: Academic/Nonprofit Terms; Industry Terms: Not Available to Industry
How to cite: SP6-hCas9-Ce-mRNA was a gift from Paul Sternberg (Addgene plasmid # 47911 ; http://n2t.net/addgene:47911 ; RRID:Addgene_47911)
