>Addgene plasmid #47911 | SP6-hCas9-Ce-mRNA | addgene partial sequence | sequence record 70741 | M13_pUC_fwd
GGCGAATTGGGTACCCTGCAGCAGATCTCAGGGCCCCGGTCGACGTGAGCTCAGGCTCACACCTTCCTCT
TCTTCTTGGGGTCAGCCCTGCTGTCTCCACCGAGCTGAGAGAGGTCGATTCTTGTTTCATAGAGCCCCGT
AATTGACTGATGAATCAGTGTGGCGTCCAGGACCTCCTTTGTAGAGGTGTACCGCTTTCTGTCTATGGTG
GTGTCGAAGTACTTGAAGGCTGCAGGCGCGCCCAAGTTGGTCAGAGTAAACAAGTGGATAATGTTTTCTG
CCTGCTCCCTGATGGGCTTATCCCTGTGCTTATTGTAAGCAGAAAGCACCTTATCGAGGTTAGCGTCGGC
GAGGATCACTCTTTTGGAGAATTCGCTTATTTGCTCGATGATCTCATCAAGGTAGTGTTTGTGTTGTTCC
ACGAACAGCTGCTTCTGCTCATTATCTTCGGGAGACCCTTTGAGCTTTTCATAGTGGCTGGCCAGATACA
AGAAATTAACGTATTTAGAGGGCAGTGCCAGCTCGTTACCTTTCTGCAGCTCGCCCGCACTAGCGAGCAT
TCGTTTCCGGCCGTTTTCAAGCTCAAAGAGAGAGTACTTGGGAAGCTTAATGATGAGGTCTTTTTTGACC
TCTTTATATCCTTTCGCCTCGAGAAAGTCGATGGGGTTTTTTTCGAAGCTTGATCGCTCCATGATTGTGA
TGCCCAGCAGTTCCTTGACGCTTTTGAGTTTTTTAGACTTCCCTTTCTCCACTTTGGCCACAACCAGTAC
ACTGTAAGCGACTGTAGGAGAATCGAAT
