>Addgene plasmid #47911 | SP6-hCas9-Ce-mRNA | addgene partial sequence | sequence record 70746 | M13_pUC_rev
AACCCTCACTAAAGGGAACAAAAGCTGGAGCTCCACCGCGGATTTAGGTGACACTATAGAATACACGGAA
TTCTAGATGATCCCCGCGTACCGAGCTCAGAAAAAATGGACAAGAAGTACTCCATTGGGCTCGATATCGG
CACAAACAGCGTCGGCTGGGCCGTCATTACGGACGAGTACAAGGTGCCGAGCAAAAAATTCAAAGTTCTG
GGCAATACCGATCGCCACAGCATAAAGAAGAACCTCATTGGCGCCCTCCTGTTCGACTCCGGGGAGACGG
CCGAAGCCACGCGGCTCAAAAGAACAGCACGGCGCAGATATACCCGCAGAAAGAATCGGATCTGCTACCT
GCAGGAGATCTTTAGTAATGAGATGGCTAAGGTGGATGACTCTTTCTTCCATAGGCTGGAGGAGTCCTTT
TTGGTGGAGGAGGATAAAAAGCACGAGCGCCACCCAATCTTTGGCAATATCGTGGACGAGGTGGCGTACC
ATGAAAAGTACCCAACCATATATCATCTGAGGAAGAAGCTTGTAGACAGTACTGATAAGGCTGACTTGCG
GTTGATCTATCTCGCGCTGGCGCATATGATCAAATTTCGGGGACACTTCCTCATCGAGGGGGACCTGAAC
CCAGACAACAGCGATGTCGACAAACTCTTTATCCAACTGGTTCAGACTTACAATCAGCTTTTCGAAGAGA
ACCCGATCAACGCATCCGGAGTTGACGCCAAAGCAATCCTGAGCGCTAGGCTGTCCAAATCCCGGCGGCT
CGAAAACCTC
