>Addgene plasmid #47911 | SP6-hCas9-Ce-mRNA | addgene partial sequence | sequence record 70758 | hdCas9-R2 5'-CCGGCTTTATCCAACTCAGAC-3'
TTCCGTTGTGTGATCAGTTTGGCGTTCAGCAGCTGCCGCCAATAATTTTTCATTTTCTTGACAACTTCTT
CTGAGGGGACGTTATCACTCTTCCCTCTATTTTTATCGGATCTTGTCAACACTTTATTATCAATAGAATC
ATCTTTGAGAAAAGACTGGGGCACGATATGATCCACGTCGTAGTCGGAGAGCCGATTGATGTCCAGTTCC
TGATCCACGTACATGTCCCTGCCGTTCTGCAGGTAGTACAGGTAGAGCTTCTCATTCTGAAGCTGGGTGT
TTTCAACTGGGTGTTCCTTAAGGATTTGGGACCCCAGTTCTTTTATACCCTCTTCAATCCTCTTCATCCT
TTCCCTACTGTTCTTCTGTCCCTTCTGGGTAGTTTGGTTCTCTCGGGCCATCTCGATAACGATATTCTCG
GGCTTATGCCTTCCCATTACTTTGACGAGTTCATCCACGACCTTAACGGTCTGCAGTATTCCCTTTTTGA
TAGCTGGGCTACCTGCAAGATTAGCGATGTGCTCGTGAAGACTGTCCCCCTGGCCAGAAACTTGTGCTTT
CTGGATGTCCTCCTTAAAGGTGAGAGAGTCATCATGGATCAACTGCATGAAGTTCCGGTTGGCAAATCCA
TCGGACTTAAGAAAATCCAGGATTGTCTTTCCACTCTGCTTGTCTCGGATCCCATTGATCAGTTTTCTTG
ACAGCCGCCCCCATCCTGTATATCGGCGCCTCTTGAGCTGTTTCATGACTTTGTCGTCGAAGAGATGAGC
GTAAGTTTTCAAGCGTTCTTCAATCATCTCCCTATCTTCAAACAACGT
